>Addgene plasmid #191946 | pCI-His-Fis1-DTM | addgene full sequence | sequence record 379573 | Addgene NGS Result
ATGAGTATTCAACATTTCCGTGTCGCCCTTATTCCCTTTTTTGCGGCATTTTGCCTTCCTGTTTTTGCTC
ACCCAGAAACGCTGGTGAAAGTAAAAGATGCTGAAGATCAGTTGGGTGCACGAGTGGGTTACATCGAACT
GGATCTCAACAGCGGTAAGATCCTTGAGAGTTTTCGCCCCGAAGAACGTTTTCCAATGATGAGCACTTTT
AAAGTTCTGCTATGTGGCGCGGTATTATCCCGTATTGACGCCGGGCAAGAGCAACTCGGTCGCCGCATAC
ACTATTCTCAGAATGACTTGGTTGAGTACTCACCAGTCACAGAAAAGCATCTTACGGATGGCATGACAGT
AAGAGAATTATGCAGTGCTGCCATAACCATGAGTGATAACACTGCGGCCAACTTACTTCTGACAACGATC
GGAGGACCGAAGGAGCTAACCGCTTTTTTGCACAACATGGGGGATCATGTAACTCGCCTTGATCGTTGGG
AACCGGAGCTGAATGAAGCCATACCAAACGACGAGCGTGACACCACGATGCCTGTAGCAATGGCAACAAC
GTTGCGCAAACTATTAACTGGCGAACTACTTACTCTAGCTTCCCGGCAACAATTAATAGACTGGATGGAG
GCGGATAAAGTTGCAGGACCACTTCTGCGCTCGGCCCTTCCGGCTGGCTGGTTTATTGCTGATAAATCTG
GAGCCGGTGAGCGTGGGTCTCGCGGTATCATTGCAGCACTGGGGCCAGATGGTAAGCCCTCCCGTATCGT
AGTTATCTACACGACGGGGAGTCAGGCAACTATGGATGAACGAAATAGACAGATCGCTGAGATAGGTGCC
TCACTGATTAAGCATTGGTAACTGTCAGACCAAGTTTACTCATATATACTTTAGATTGATTTAAAACTTC
ATTTTTAATTTAAAAGGATCTAGGTGAAGATCCTTTTTGATAATCTCATGACCAAAATCCCTTAACGTGA
GTTTTCGTTCCACTGAGCGTCAGACCCCGTAGAAAAGATCAAAGGATCTTCTTGAGATCCTTTTTTTCTG
CGCGTAATCTGCTGCTTGCAAACAAAAAAACCACCGCTACCAGCGGTGGTTTGTTTGCCGGATCAAGAGC
TACCAACTCTTTTTCCGAAGGTAACTGGCTTCAGCAGAGCGCAGATACCAAATACTGTTCTTCTAGTGTA
GCCGTAGTTAGGCCACCACTTCAAGAACTCTGTAGCACCGCCTACATACCTCGCTCTGCTAATCCTGTTA
CCAGTGGCTGCTGCCAGTGGCGATAAGTCGTGTCTTACCGGGTTGGACTCAAGACGATAGTTACCGGATA
AGGCGCAGCGGTCGGGCTGAACGGGGGGTTCGTGCACACAGCCCAGCTTGGAGCGAACGACCTACACCGA
ACTGAGATACCTACAGCGTGAGCTATGAGAAAGCGCCACGCTTCCCGAAGGGAGAAAGGCGGACAGGTAT
CCGGTAAGCGGCAGGGTCGGAACAGGAGAGCGCACGAGGGAGCTTCCAGGGGGAAACGCCTGGTATCTTT
ATAGTCCTGTCGGGTTTCGCCACCTCTGACTTGAGCGTCGATTTTTGTGATGCTCGTCAGGGGGGCGGAG
CCTATGGAAAAACGCCAGCAACGCGGCCTTTTTACGGTTCCTGGCCTTTTGCTGGCCTTTTGCTCACATG
GCTCGACAGATCTTCAATATTGGCCATTAGCCATATTATTCATTGGTTATATAGCATAAATCAATATTGG
CTATTGGCCATTGCATACGTTGTATCTATATCATAATATGTACATTTATATTGGCTCATGTCCAATATGA
CCGCCATGTTGGCATTGATTATTGACTAGTTATTAATAGTAATCAATTACGGGGTCATTAGTTCATAGCC
CATATATGGAGTTCCGCGTTACATAACTTACGGTAAATGGCCCGCCTGGCTGACCGCCCAACGACCCCCG
CCCATTGACGTCAATAATGACGTATGTTCCCATAGTAACGCCAATAGGGACTTTCCATTGACGTCAATGG
GTGGAGTATTTACGGTAAACTGCCCACTTGGCAGTACATCAAGTGTATCATATGCCAAGTCCGCCCCCTA
TTGACGTCAATGACGGTAAATGGCCCGCCTGGCATTATGCCCAGTACATGACCTTACGGGACTTTCCTAC
TTGGCAGTACATCTACGTATTAGTCATCGCTATTACCATGGTGATGCGGTTTTGGCAGTACACCAATGGG
CGTGGATAGCGGTTTGACTCACGGGGATTTCCAAGTCTCCACCCCATTGACGTCAATGGGAGTTTGTTTT
GGCACCAAAATCAACGGGACTTTCCAAAATGTCGTAATAACCCCGCCCCGTTGACGCAAATGGGCGGTAG
GCGTGTACGGTGGGAGGTCTATATAAGCAGAGCTCGTTTAGTGAACCGTCAGATCACTAGAAGCTTTATT
GCGGTAGTTTATCACAGTTAAATTGCTAACGCAGTCAGTGCTTCTGACACAACAGTCTCGAACTTAAGCT
GCAGAAGTTGGTCGTGAGGCACTGGGCAGGTAAGTATCAAGGTTACAAGACAGGTTTAAGGAGACCAATA
GAAACTGGGCTTGTCGAGACAGAGAAGACTCTTGCGTTTCTGATAGGCACCTATTGGTCTTACTGACATC
CACTTTGCCTTTCTCTCCACAGGTGTCCACTCCCAGTTCAATTACAGCTCTTAAGGCTAGAGTACTTAAT
ACGACTCACTATAGGCTAGCCTCGAGAATTCCACCATGGCCCACCACCACCACCACCACGAGGCCGTGCT
GAACGAGCTGGTGTCTGTGGAGGACCTGCTGAAGTTTGAAAAGAAATTTCAGTCTGAGAAGGCAGCAGGC
TCGGTGTCCAAGAGCACGCAGTTTGAGTACGCCTGGTGCCTGGTGCGGAGCAAGTACAATGATGACATCC
GTAAAGGCATCGTGCTGCTCGAGGAGCTGCTGCCCAAAGGGAGCAAGGAGGAACAGCGGGATTACGTCTT
CTACCTGGCCGTGGGGAACTACCGGCTCAAGGAATACGAGAAGGCCTTAAAGTACGTCCGCGGGTTGCTG
CAGACAGAGCCCCAGAACAACCAGGCCAAGGAACTGGAGCGGCTCATTGACAAGGCCATGAAGAAAGATG
GACTCTGATCTAGAGTCGACCCGGGCGGCCGCTTCGAGCAGACATGATAAGATACATTGATGAGTTTGGA
CAAACCACAACTAGAATGCAGTGAAAAAAATGCTTTATTTGTGAAATTTGTGATGCTATTGCTTTATTTG
TAACCATTATAAGCTGCAATAAACAAGTTAACAACAACAATTGCATTCATTTTATGTTTCAGGTTCAGGG
GGAGATGTGGGAGGTTTTTTAAAGCAAGTAAAACCTCTACAAATGTGGTAAAATCGATAAGGATCCGGGC
TGGCGTAATAGCGAAGAGGCCCGCACCGATCGCCCTTCCCAACAGTTGCGCAGCCTGAATGGCGAATGG
[124 nt withheld, positions 3500-3623]
C
[91 nt withheld, positions 3625-3715]
A
[49 nt withheld, positions 3717-3765]
CCTTTGACGTTGGAGTCCACGTTCTTT
[37 nt withheld, positions 3793-3829]
ACCCTATCTCGGTCTATTCTTTTGATTTATAAGGGATTTTGCCGATTTCGGCCTATTGGTTAAAAAATGA
GCTGATTTAACAAAAATTTAACGCGAATTTTAACAAAATATTAACGCTTACAATTTCCTGATGCGGTATT
TTCTCCTTACGCATCTGTGCGGTATTTCACACCGCATATGGTGCACTCTCAGTACAATCTGCTCTGATGC
CGCATAGTTAAGCCAGCCCCGACACCCGCCAACACCCGCTGACGCGCCCTGACGGGCTTGTCTGCTCCCG
GCATCCGCTTACAGACAAGCTGTGACCGTCTCCGGGAGCTGCATGTGTCAGAGGTTTTCACCGTCATCAC
CGAAACGCGCGAGACGAAAGGGCCTCGTGATACGCCTATTTTTATAGGTTAATGTCATGATAATAATGGT
TTCTTAGACGTCAGGTGGCACTTTTCGGGGAAATGTGCGCGGAACCCCTATTTGTTTATTTTTCTAAATA
CATTCAAATATGTATCCGCTCATGAGACAATAACCCTGATAAATGCTTCAATAATATTGAAAAAGGAAGA
GT
Features (pLannotate 1.2.2; 15 found; start..end, strand, type, name):
      1..861     +  CDS            AmpR: β-lactamase; bla; confers resistance to ampicillin, carbenicillin, and related antibiotics
   1032..1620    +  rep_origin     ori: high-copy-number ColE1/pMB1/pBR322/pUC origin of replication
   1833..2210    +  enhancer       CMV enhancer: human cytomegalovirus immediate early enhancer
   2212..2411    +  promoter       CMV promoter: human cytomegalovirus (CMV) immediate early promoter
   2550..2682    +  intron         chimeric intron: chimera between introns from human β-globin and immunoglobulin heavy chain genes
   2727..2745    +  promoter       T7 promoter: promoter for bacteriophage T7 RNA polymerase
   2771..2789    +  CDS            9xHis (fragment): 9xHis affinity tag
   2790..3155    +  CDS            FIS1 (fragment): FIS1_HUMAN - Also known as TTC11. Experimental evidence at protein level: Swiss-Prot protein existence level 1. Involved in the fragmentation of the mitochondrial network and its perinuclear clustering. Plays a minor role in the recruitment and association of the fission mediator dynamin-related protein 1 (DNM1L) to the mitochondrial surface and mitochondrial fission. Can induce cytochrome c release from the mitochondrion to the cytosol, ultimately leading to apoptosis. Also mediates peroxisomal fission. From Homo sapiens (Human).
   3198..3319    -  polyA_signal   SV40 poly(A) signal: SV40 polyadenylation signal
   3342..3410    -  CDS            large T antigen (fragment): large T antigen from SV40 (simian virus 40)
   3429..3496    +  CDS            lacZα (fragment): LacZα fragment of β-galactosidase; lacZ fragment
   3500..3928    +  rep_origin     f1 ori (sequence partly withheld): f1 bacteriophage origin of replication; arrow indicates direction of (+) strand synthesis
   3956..4055    -  misc_feature   bom (fragment): basis of mobility region from pBR322
   4157..4192    -  CDS            rop (fragment): Rop protein, which maintains plasmids at low copy number; rop
   4287..4391    +  promoter       AmpR promoter: bla
