[The description below was written by a language model from this plasmid's Addgene catalogue record and pLannotate feature annotations shown in this document.]
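Description:
pCI-His-Fis1-DTM is a mammalian expression plasmid built on the pCI backbone that drives production of a His-tagged, truncated form of the mitochondrial fission protein Fis1. It is maintained in bacteria as a high-copy plasmid through a ColE1/pUC-type origin and selected with ampicillin via the β-lactamase gene and its own promoter. An f1 phage origin is also present, which in principle permits single-stranded DNA production. The short annotated fragments of lacZα, bom, rop and SV40 large T antigen appear to be backbone remnants rather than functional elements.

The expression cassette consists of the human cytomegalovirus immediate-early enhancer and promoter, followed by the chimeric β-globin/immunoglobulin heavy chain intron, which typically improves mRNA processing and expression. A T7 promoter sits just upstream of the coding region and could support in vitro transcription. The open reading frame begins with a polyhistidine tag (annotated as a partial match to a 9xHis tag, so the exact number of histidines is not clear from the table) fused to the N-terminus of Fis1, and is followed by an SV40 polyadenylation signal. The insert lacks the C-terminal 27 residues of Fis1; the "DTM" name implies that this deletion removes the transmembrane anchor that normally tethers the protein to the outer mitochondrial membrane. The catalogue lists the species as "Other", whereas the feature annotation matches the insert to human FIS1, so the exact origin is not settled by the record.

The stated purpose is expression of this truncated Fis1. Such a construct would typically serve as a mislocalised comparison for full-length Fis1 in studies of mitochondrial fragmentation and apoptosis, though the record does not specify the experiments.
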