Addgene plasmid #191946: pCI-His-Fis1-DTM
Purpose: Expression of Fis1 lacking the C-terminal 27 residues (Fis1-DTM)
Depositing lab: Luca Scorrano. Depositing organization: University of Padua.
Backbone
  Vector backbone: pCI
  Vector type: Mammalian Expression
Growth in bacteria
  Bacterial resistance: Ampicillin, 100 μg/mL
  Growth temperature: 37°C
  Growth strain: DH5alpha
  Copy number: High Copy
Gene/Insert
  Gene/Insert name: Fis1-DTM
  Species: Other
  Mutation: Fis1 gene lacking the C-terminal 27 residues
  Cloning method: Unknown
Terms and licenses: Academic/Nonprofit Terms; Industry Terms: Not Available to Industry
How to cite: pCI-His-Fis1-DTM was a gift from Luca Scorrano (Addgene plasmid # 191946 ; http://n2t.net/addgene:191946 ; RRID:Addgene_191946)
